>Addgene plasmid #164436 | pTwist-SARS-CoV-2 Δ18 | addgene full sequence | sequence record 322645 | Addgene NGS Result
GGATGGAGGCGGATAAAGTTGCAGGACCACTTCTGCGCTCGGCCCTTCCGGCTGGCTGGTTTATTGCTGA
TAAATCTGGAGCCGGTGAGCGTGGGTCTCGCGGTATCATTGCAGCACTGGGGCCAGATGGTAAGCCCTCC
CGTATCGTAGTTATCTACACGACGGGGAGTCAGGCAACTATGGATGAACGAAATAGACAGATCGCTGAGA
TAGGTGCCTCACTGATTAAGCATTGGTAACCGATTCTAGGTGCATTGGCGCAGAAAAAAATGCCTGATGC
GACGCTGCGCGTCTTATACTCCCACATATGCCAGATTCAGCAACGGATACGGCTTCCCCAACTTGCCCAC
TTCCATACGTGTCCTCCTTACCAGAAATTTATCCTTAAGATCCCGAATCGTTTAAACTCGACTCTGGCTC
TATCGAATCTCCGTCGTTTCGAGCTTACGCGAACAGCCGTGGCGCTCATTTGCTCGTCGGGCATCGAATC
TCGTCAGCTATCGTCAGCTTACCTTTTTGGCAGCGATCGCGGCTCCCGACATCTTGGACCATTAGCTCCA
CAGGTATCTTCTTCCCTCTAGTGGTCATAACAGCAGCTTCAGCTACCTCTCAATTCAAAAAACCCCTCAA
GACCCGTTTAGAGGCCCCAAGGGGTTATGCTATCAATCGTTGCGTTACACACACAAAAAACCAACACACA
TCCATCTTCGATGGATAGCGATTTTATTATCTAACTGCTGATCGAGTGTAGCCAGATCTAGTAATCAATT
ACGGGGTCATTAGTTCATAGCCCATATATGGAGTTCCGCGTTACATAACTTACGGTAAATGGCCCGCCTG
GCTGACCGCCCAACGACCCCCGCCCATTGACGTCAATAATGACGTATGTTCCCATAGTAACGCCAATAGG
GACTTTCCATTGACGTCAATGGGTGGAGTATTTACGGTAAACTGCCCACTTGGCAGTACATCAAGTGTAT
CATATGCCAAGTACGCCCCCTATTGACGTCAATGACGGTAAATGGCCCGCCTGGCATTATGCCCAGTACA
TGACCTTATGGGACTTTCCTACTTGGCAGTACATCTACGTATTAGTCATCGCTATTACCATGCTGATGCG
GTTTTGGCAGTACATCAATGGGCGTGGATAGCGGTTTGACTCACGGGGATTTCCAAGTCTCCACCCCATT
GACGTCAATGGGAGTTTGTTTTGGCACCAAAATCAACGGGACTTTCCAAAATGTCGTAACAACTCCGCCC
CATTGACGCAAATGGGCGGTAGGCGTGTACGGTGGGAGGTCTATATAAGCAGAGCTGGTTTAGTGAACCG
TCAGATCGCCTGGAGACGCCATCCACGCTGTTTTGACCTCCATAGAAGACACCGGGACCGATCCAGCCTC
CCCTCGAAGCTTACATGTGGTACCGAGCTCGGATCCTGAGAACTTCAGGGTGAGTCTATGGGACCCTTGA
TGTTTTCTTTCCCCTTCTTTTCTATGGTTAAGTTCATGTCATAGGAAGGGGAGAAGTAACAGGGTACACA
TATTGACCAAATCAGGGTAATTTTGCATTTGTAATTTTAAAAAATGCTTTCTTCTTTTAATATACTTTTT
TGTTTATCTTATTTCTAATACTTTCCCTAATCTCTTTCTTTCAGGGCAATAATGATACAATGTATCATGC
CTCTTTGCACCATTCTAAAGAATAACAGTGATAATTTCTGGGTTAAGGCAATAGCAATATTTCTGCATAT
AAATATTTCTGCATATAAATTGTAACTGATGTAAGAGGTTTCATATTGCTAATAGCAGCTACAATCCAGC
TACCATTCTGCTTTTATTTTATGGTTGGGATAAGGCTGGATTATTCTGAGTCCAAGCTAGGCCCTTTTGC
TAATCATGTTCATACCTCTTATCTTCCTCCCACAGCTCCTGGGCAACGTGCTGGTCTGTGTGCTGGCCCA
TCACTTTGGCAAAGGCGGCCGCCATGTTTGTGTTCCTCGTTCTCCTGCCCCTCGTTTCTTCCCAATGCGT
GAACCTCACAACTAGAACGCAGCTCCCACCCGCTTACACGAACTCTTTTACTCGTGGAGTATACTATCCC
GATAAAGTCTTTAGGTCCAGTGTCCTTCATTCTACTCAAGACCTTTTCCTGCCATTCTTCTCAAATGTCA
CCTGGTTCCATGCTATCCACGTTTCTGGCACCAACGGAACTAAACGATTTGATAATCCCGTCTTGCCATT
TAACGATGGCGTATACTTTGCCTCAACGGAGAAGTCCAACATTATCCGGGGATGGATATTTGGCACCACC
CTGGACTCCAAGACACAGTCTCTCCTCATTGTGAACAACGCCACCAATGTCGTCATCAAAGTCTGTGAAT
TTCAATTTTGTAACGATCCCTTTCTCGGGGTTTATTATCATAAGAATAACAAGTCTTGGATGGAGTCAGA
GTTCCGCGTTTACAGTTCCGCTAACAACTGTACTTTTGAGTACGTTTCCCAACCATTTCTCATGGATCTT
GAAGGGAAGCAAGGCAACTTCAAGAATCTCCGCGAATTTGTGTTTAAGAATATAGACGGCTACTTCAAAA
TTTATAGCAAGCATACCCCGATAAATCTGGTTCGGGATCTCCCTCAAGGCTTCTCCGCGTTGGAACCCCT
CGTGGACTTGCCGATTGGCATCAACATCACCCGGTTCCAAACCCTTCTTGCCCTTCATCGAAGCTACCTC
ACGCCTGGCGACAGTAGTAGTGGTTGGACAGCGGGCGCAGCAGCCTACTATGTGGGATATTTGCAACCAC
GCACCTTTCTTCTCAAATATAACGAAAACGGAACAATTACCGATGCCGTAGACTGTGCCCTCGATCCCCT
GTCCGAAACTAAATGCACACTCAAGTCCTTCACAGTTGAGAAAGGCATATACCAAACCAGTAACTTCCGC
GTCCAACCCACCGAATCCATTGTTCGATTCCCTAACATCACCAATTTGTGTCCTTTCGGTGAAGTATTTA
ATGCCACTCGATTTGCATCAGTTTATGCCTGGAATCGCAAGCGAATATCAAATTGTGTTGCAGATTATAG
TGTCCTGTATAATAGCGCATCATTCAGCACTTTTAAGTGTTATGGGGTCAGCCCTACGAAATTGAATGAC
TTGTGTTTTACCAACGTTTACGCAGATTCTTTCGTCATACGCGGCGACGAAGTCCGACAGATTGCACCGG
GGCAAACCGGAAAGATAGCAGACTATAATTATAAGTTGCCGGATGACTTCACCGGCTGCGTTATAGCATG
GAACTCCAATAATCTCGATTCAAAAGTCGGCGGCAACTATAATTATCTTTACCGCCTGTTTCGCAAGTCA
AATCTGAAGCCCTTTGAACGTGACATCTCCACCGAAATTTATCAAGCTGGCAGCACCCCATGTAATGGAG
TGGAAGGGTTTAACTGTTATTTTCCCCTTCAATCATACGGATTTCAACCAACAAATGGGGTGGGCTATCA
ACCATATCGGGTGGTAGTCTTGAGCTTTGAGCTGCTCCACGCACCGGCTACAGTTTGCGGACCGAAGAAA
AGCACTAACCTGGTGAAGAATAAATGTGTGAACTTCAACTTTAATGGGCTCACCGGAACAGGGGTGCTGA
CAGAATCAAACAAGAAATTTCTCCCTTTTCAACAATTTGGTAGAGACATTGCCGATACCACAGATGCCGT
CCGCGATCCGCAAACACTGGAAATCCTCGATATAACACCCTGTAGCTTCGGCGGGGTCAGCGTGATAACT
CCCGGAACGAACACATCCAACCAAGTGGCTGTCCTGTATCAAGATGTCAACTGTACCGAAGTCCCTGTGG
CGATACACGCCGACCAACTGACACCCACCTGGAGAGTCTACTCAACAGGTTCCAATGTCTTTCAAACTAG
AGCGGGTTGTCTCATTGGCGCTGAGCATGTCAATAATTCATACGAATGTGATATTCCTATTGGGGCAGGA
ATCTGTGCGTCTTATCAAACTCAAACGAACTCACCACGGCGCGCTCGCTCAGTAGCCAGCCAGTCCATAA
TCGCCTATACCATGAGTCTCGGGGCTGAGAACTCCGTGGCTTATTCAAACAATTCCATCGCAATCCCAAC
TAACTTTACCATTAGCGTTACCACGGAAATCTTGCCCGTCAGCATGACTAAGACGAGCGTAGACTGTACG
ATGTATATCTGTGGGGATTCCACCGAGTGTAGCAACCTCTTGCTTCAATACGGGTCTTTCTGTACTCAAC
TCAACCGAGCATTGACCGGAATTGCGGTCGAACAAGACAAGAATACCCAAGAGGTGTTCGCACAAGTAAA
GCAAATATACAAAACGCCGCCAATCAAAGATTTTGGCGGGTTTAATTTTAGCCAAATACTGCCAGACCCA
TCTAAGCCTTCAAAACGCAGCTTTATCGAGGATCTGCTGTTCAACAAAGTTACGTTGGCTGACGCGGGTT
TCATTAAGCAGTATGGGGATTGTTTGGGAGACATTGCGGCCCGCGACCTTATCTGTGCTCAAAAATTCAA
TGGGTTGACAGTTCTGCCCCCTCTGCTCACTGATGAGATGATTGCACAGTATACATCAGCATTGTTGGCA
GGAACCATTACATCCGGCTGGACTTTTGGCGCGGGTGCGGCCCTTCAAATACCTTTCGCTATGCAAATGG
CTTACAGATTCAATGGGATTGGTGTCACGCAAAATGTATTGTATGAAAATCAGAAGCTGATCGCTAATCA
ATTTAACAGCGCGATTGGCAAGATCCAAGATTCACTGTCAAGCACAGCGTCCGCCCTCGGCAAACTCCAA
GATGTTGTGAATCAAAACGCCCAGGCCCTGAATACCCTCGTGAAGCAACTGAGTTCTAACTTCGGCGCAA
TCTCCAGCGTCCTCAACGACATATTGTCCAGACTTGATAAGGTGGAAGCCGAGGTGCAAATTGATCGGCT
CATCACAGGCAGGCTCCAGTCACTCCAAACTTATGTGACACAACAGTTGATCCGGGCTGCTGAGATACGA
GCAAGCGCCAACCTGGCCGCCACTAAAATGTCAGAGTGCGTGCTCGGGCAGTCCAAACGGGTTGACTTTT
GTGGCAAGGGCTATCACTTGATGTCCTTCCCCCAATCCGCCCCACATGGAGTGGTCTTTCTCCACGTCAC
TTATGTCCCTGCTCAAGAGAAGAACTTTACGACAGCTCCAGCAATCTGTCACGATGGCAAAGCGCACTTT
CCCAGGGAAGGCGTTTTCGTCAGTAATGGCACGCATTGGTTTGTGACCCAAAGGAATTTCTATGAACCCC
AAATCATAACCACTGACAATACATTTGTCTCAGGCAACTGTGATGTGGTCATTGGGATCGTGAACAACAC
GGTATATGATCCCCTGCAACCCGAGTTGGATAGCTTCAAAGAGGAATTGGATAAATACTTTAAGAATCAT
ACTTCACCCGATGTTGATCTCGGGGACATATCAGGAATAAATGCAAGTGTCGTCAACATTCAGAAAGAGA
TTGATCGCCTTAATGAGGTCGCCAAGAACTTGAATGAATCTTTGATCGACTTGCAAGAACTGGGCAAATA
CGAACAATATATTAAATGGCCCTGGTACATTTGGTTGGGCTTTATCGCCGGACTTATAGCTATCGTTATG
GTCACAATTATGTTGTGCTGTATGACTAGCTGTTGTTCCTGCTTGAAAGGATGTTGCAGTTGCGGATCTT
GTTGTAAATAAAGGATCCTCTAGAAGTTGTCTCCTCCTGCACTGACTGACTGATACAATCGATTTCTGGA
TCCGCAGGCCTAATCAACCTCTGGATTACAAAATTTGTGAAAGATTGACTGGTATTCTTAACTATGTTGC
TCCTTTTACGCTATGTGGATACGCTGCTTTAATGCCTTTGTATCATGCTATTGCTTCCCGTATGGCTTTC
ATTTTCTCCTCCTTGTATAAATCCTGGTTGCTGTCTCTTTATGAGGAGTTGTGGCCCGTTGTCAGGCAAC
GTGGCGTGGTGTGCACTGTGTTTGCTGACGCAACCCCCACTGGTTGGGGCATTGCCACCACCTGTCAGCT
CCTTTCCGGGACTTTCGCTTTCCCCCTCCCTATTGCCACGGCGGAACTCATCGCCGCCTGCCTTGCCCGC
TGCTGGACAGGGGCTCGGCTGTTGGGCACTGACAATTCCGTGGTGTTGTCGGGGAAGCTGACGTCCTTTC
CATGGCTGCTCGCCTGTGTTGCCACCTGGATTCTGCGCGGGACGTCCTTCTGCTACGTCCCTTCGGCCCT
CAATCCAGCGGACCTTCCTTCCCGCGGCCTGCTGCCGGCTCTGCGGCCTCTTCCGCGTCTTCGCCTTCGC
CCTCAGACGAGTCGGATCTCCCTTTGGGCCGCCTCCCCGCCTGTCTAGCTTGACTGACTGAGATACAGCG
TACCTTCAGCTCACAGACATGATAAGATACATTGATGAGTTTGGACAAACCACAACTAGAATGCAGTGAA
AAAAATGCTTTATTTGTGAAATTTGTGATGCTATTGCTTTATTTGTAACCATTATAAGCTGCAATAAACA
AGTTAACAACAACAATTGCATTCATTTTATGTTTCAGGTTCAGGGGGAGGTGTGGGAGGTTTTTTAAAGC
AAGTAAAACCTCTACAAATGTGGTATTGGCCCATCTCTATCGGTATCGTAGCATAACCCCTTGGGGCCTC
TAAACGGGTCTTGAGGGGTTTTTTGTGCCCCTCGGGCCGGATTGCTATCTACCGGCATTGGCGCAGAAAA
AAATGCCTGATGCGACGCTGCGCGTCTTATACTCCCACATATGCCAGATTCAGCAACGGATACGGCTTCC
CCAACTTGCCCACTTCCATACGTGTCCTCCTTACCAGAAATTTATCCTTAAGGTCGTCAGCTATCCTGCA
GGCGATCTCTCGATTTCGATCAAGACATTCCTTTAATGGTCTTTTCTGGACACCACTAGGGGTCAGAAGT
AGTTCATCAAACTTTCTTCCCTCCCTAATCTCATTGGTTACCTTGGGCTATCGAAACTTAATTAAGCGAT
CTGCATCTCAATTAGTCAGCAACCATAGTCCCGCCCCTAACTCCGCCCATCCCGCCCCTAACTCCGCCCA
GTTCCGCCCATTCTCCGCCCCATCGCTGACTAATTTTTTTTATTTATGCAGAGGCCGAGGCCGCCTCGGC
CTCTGAGCTATTCCAGAAGTAGTGAGGAGGCTTTTTTGGAGGCCTAGGCTTTTGCAAAGGAGGTAGCCAA
CATGATTGAACAAGATGGATTGCACGCAGGTTCTCCCGCCGCTTGGGTGGAGAGGCTATTCGGCTATGAC
TGGGCACAACAGACAATCGGCTGCTCTGATGCCGCCGTGTTCCGGCTGTCAGCGCAGGGGCGCCCGGTTC
TTTTTGTCAAGACCGACCTGTCCGGTGCCCTGAATGAACTCCAGGACGAGGCAGCGCGGCTATCGTGGCT
GGCCACGACGGGCGTTCCTTGCGCAGCTGTGCTCGACGTTGTCACTGAAGCGGGAAGGGACTGGCTGCTA
TTGGGCGAAGTGCCGGGGCAGGATCTCCTGTCATCTCACCTTGCTCCTGCCGAGAAAGTATCCATCATGG
CTGATGCAATGCGGCGGCTGCATACGCTTGATCCGGCTACCTGCCCATTCGACCACCAAGCGAAACATCG
CATCGAGCGAGCACGTACTCGGATGGAAGCCGGTCTTGTCGATCAGGATGATCTGGACGAAGAGCATCAG
GGGCTCGCGCCAGCCGAACTGTTCGCCAGGCTCAAGGCGCGGATGCCCGACGGCGAGGATCTCGTCGTGA
CCCACGGCGATGCCTGCTTGCCGAATATCATGGTGGAAAATGGCCGCTTTTCTGGATTCATCGACTGTGG
CCGGCTGGGTGTGGCGGACCGCTATCAGGACATAGCGTTGGCTACCCGTGATATTGCTGAAGAGCTTGGC
GGCGAATGGGCTGACCGCTTCCTCGTGCTTTACGGTATCGCCGCTCCCGATTCGCAGCGCATCGCCTTCT
ATCGCCTTCTTGACGAGTTCTTCTAGTATGTAAGCCCTGTGCCTTCTAGTTGCCAGCCATCTGTTGTTTG
CCCCTCCCCCGTGCCTTCCTTGACCCTGGAAGGTGCCACTCCCACTGTCCTTTCCTAATAAAATGAGGAA
ATTGCATCGCATTGTCTGAGTAGGTGTCATTCTATTCTGGGGGGTGGGGTGGGGCAGGACAGCAAGGGGG
AGGATTGGGAAGACAATAGCAGGCATGCTGGGGATGCGGTGGGCTCTATGGTTAATTAACCAGTCAAGTC
AGCTACTTGGCGAGATCGACTTGTCTGGGTTTCGACTACGCTCAGAATTGCGTCAGTCAAGTTCGATCTG
GTCCTTGCTATTGCACCCGTTCTCCGATTACGAGTTTCATTTAAATCATGTGAGCAAAAGGCCAGCAAAA
GGCCAGGAACCGTAAAAAGGCCGCGTTGCTGGCGTTTTTCCATAGGCTCCGCCCCCCTGACGAGCATCAC
AAAAATCGACGCTCAAGTCAGAGGTGGCGAAACCCGACAGGACTATAAAGATACCAGGCGTTTCCCCCTG
GAAGCTCCCTCGTGCGCTCTCCTGTTCCGACCCTGCCGCTTACCGGATACCTGTCCGCCTTTCTCCCTTC
GGGAAGCGTGGCGCTTTCTCATAGCTCACGCTGTAGGTATCTCAGTTCGGTGTAGGTCGTTCGCTCCAAG
CTGGGCTGTGTGCACGAACCCCCCGTTCAGCCCGACCGCTGCGCCTTATCCGGTAACTATCGTCTTGAGT
CCAACCCGGTAAGACACGACTTATCGCCACTGGCAGCAGCCACTGGTAACAGGATTAGCAGAGCGAGGTA
TGTAGGCGGTGCTACAGAGTTCTTGAAGTGGTGGCCTAACTACGGCTACACTAGAAGAACAGTATTTGGT
ATCTGCGCTCTGCTGAAGCCAGTTACCTTCGGAAAAAGAGTTGGTAGCTCTTGATCCGGCAAACAAACCA
CCGCTGGTAGCGGTGGTTTTTTTGTTTGCAAGCAGCAGATTACGCGCAGAAAAAAAGGATCTCAAGAAGA
TCCTTTGATCTTTTCTACGGGGTCTGACGCTCAGTGGAACGAAAACTCACGTTAAGGGATTTTGGTCATG
AGATTATCAAAAAGGATCTTCACCTAGATCCTTTTAAATTAAAAATGAAGTTTTAAATCAATCTAAAGTA
TATATGAGTAAACTTGGTCTGACAGTTACCAATGCTTAATCAGTGAGGCACCTATCTCAGCGATCTGTCT
ATTTCGTTCATCCATAGTTGCATTTAAATTTCCGAACTCTCCAAGGCCCTCGTCGGAAAATCTTCAAACC
TTTCGTCCGATCCATCTTGCAGGCTACCTCTCGAACGAACTATCGCAAGTCTCTTGGCCGGCCTTGCGCC
TTGGCTATTGCTTGGCAGCGCCTATCGCCAGGTATTACTCCAATCCCGAATATCCGAGATCGGGATCACC
CGAGAGAAGTTCAACCTACATCCTCAATCCCGATCTATCCGAGATCCGAGGAATATCGAAATCGGGGCGC
GCCTGGTGTACCGAGAACGATCCTCTCAGTGCGAGTCTCGACGATCCATATCGTTGCTTGGCAGTCAGCC
AGTCGGAATCCAGCTTGGGACCCAGGAAGTCCAATCGTCAGATATTGTACTCAAGCCTGGTCACGGCAGC
GTACCGATCTGTTTAAACCTAGATATTGATAGTCTGATCGGTCAACGTATAATCGAGTCCTAGCTTTTGC
AAACATCTATCAAGAGACAGGATCAGCAGGAGGCTTTCGCATGAGTATTCAACATTTCCGTGTCGCCCTT
ATTCCCTTTTTTGCGGCATTTTGCCTTCCTGTTTTTGCTCACCCAGAAACGCTGGTGAAAGTAAAAGATG
CTGAAGATCAGTTGGGTGCGCGAGTGGGTTACATCGAACTGGATCTCAACAGCGGTAAGATCCTTGAGAG
TTTTCGCCCCGAAGAACGCTTTCCAATGATGAGCACTTTTAAAGTTCTGCTATGTGGCGCGGTATTATCC
CGTATTGACGCCGGGCAAGAGCAACTCGGTCGCCGCATACACTATTCTCAGAATGACTTGGTTGAGTATT
CACCAGTCACAGAAAAGCATCTTACGGATGGCATGACAGTAAGAGAATTATGCAGTGCTGCCATAACCAT
GAGTGATAACACTGCGGCCAACTTACTTCTGACAACGATTGGAGGACCGAAGGAGCTAACCGCTTTTTTG
CACAACATGGGGGATCATGTAACTCGCCTTGATCGTTGGGAACCGGAGCTGAATGAAGCCATACCAAACG
ACGAGCGTGACACCACGATGCCTGTAGCAATGGCAACAACCTTGCGTAAACTATTAACTGGCGAACTACT
TACTCTAGCTTCCCGGCAACAGTTGATAGACT
Features (pLannotate 1.2.2; 21 found; start..end, strand, type, name):
    252..388     +  terminator     rrnG terminator: transcription terminator from the E. coli ribosomal RNA rrnG operon (Albrechtsen et al., 1991)
    540..611     +  misc_feature   5' β-globin insulator: insulator upstream of the human β-globin locus (Farrell et al., 2002)
    616..662     -  terminator     T7 terminator: transcription terminator for bacteriophage T7 RNA polymerase
    680..728     -  polyA_signal   poly(A) signal: synthetic polyadenylation signal
    809..1112    +  enhancer       CMV enhancer: human cytomegalovirus immediate early enhancer
   1185..1202    -  promoter       CMV promoter (fragment): human cytomegalovirus (CMV) immediate early promoter
   1265..1316    +  promoter       CMVd2 promoter: truncated human cytomegalovirus (CMV) immediate early promoter that yields moderately reduced expression relative to the full-length promoter
   1450..1925    +  intron         β-globin intron: internally truncated intron from human β-globin
   1984..5748    +  CDS            S: SPIKE_SARS2 - Experimental evidence at protein level: Swiss-Prot protein existence level 1. [Spike glycoprotein]: May down-regulate host tetherin (BST2) by lysosomal degradation, thereby counteracting its antiviral activity. From Severe acute respiratory syndrome coronavirus 2 (2019-nCoV) (SARS-CoV-2).
   5822..6410    +  misc_feature   WPRE: woodchuck hepatitis virus posttranscriptional regulatory element
   6463..6584    -  polyA_signal   SV40 poly(A) signal: SV40 polyadenylation signal
   6607..6676    -  CDS            large T antigen (fragment): large T antigen from SV40 (simian virus 40)
   6699..6745    +  terminator     T7 terminator: transcription terminator for bacteriophage T7 RNA polymerase
   6775..6911    +  terminator     rrnG terminator: transcription terminator from the E. coli ribosomal RNA rrnG operon (Albrechtsen et al., 1991)
   6956..7027    +  misc_feature   3' β-globin insulator: insulator downstream of the human β-globin locus (Farrell et al., 2002)
   7072..7268    +  promoter       SV40 promoter: SV40 early promoter
   7282..8073    +  CDS            neo: KKA2_KLEPN - Also known as kan, nptII. Experimental evidence at protein level: Swiss-Prot protein existence level 1. Resistance to kanamycin, neomycin, paromomycin, ribostamycin, butirosin and gentamicin B. From Klebsiella pneumoniae.
   8087..8311    +  polyA_signal   bGH poly(A) signal: bovine growth hormone polyadenylation signal
   8507..9095    -  rep_origin     ori: high-copy-number ColE1/pMB1/pBR322/pUC origin of replication
   9267..9331    -  CDS            bla(M) (fragment): β-lactamase lacking the signal sequence; bla(M); allows cytosolic expression of β-lactamase
   9841..239     +  CDS            AmpR (across the origin): β-lactamase; bla; confers resistance to ampicillin, carbenicillin, and related antibiotics
