[The description below was written by a language model from this plasmid's Addgene catalogue record and pLannotate feature annotations shown in this document.]
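Description:
pTwist-SARS-CoV-2 Δ18 is a mammalian expression plasmid built on a Twist pTwist backbone that encodes the SARS-CoV-2 spike glycoprotein (S) lacking its 18 C-terminal amino acids. It is intended to supply the envelope protein for producing spike-pseudotyped virus. C-terminal truncations of this kind are generally used to improve spike incorporation into pseudovirions, although the record itself states only the deletion and the pseudovirus purpose. The plasmid is maintained in E. coli at high copy through a ColE1/pUC-type origin and is selected with ampicillin via the AmpR β-lactamase gene, which spans the numbering origin of the roughly 10.5 kb sequenced record.

The annotated expression cassette consists of the CMV immediate-early enhancer with CMV promoter elements, followed by a truncated human β-globin intron that promotes splicing and efficient mRNA export. Next come the spike coding sequence, a WPRE that raises transcript stability and expression, and an SV40 polyadenylation signal. The SV40 signal is annotated on the reverse strand alongside a small large T antigen fragment, which is typical of this bidirectional element. The cassette is bracketed by short β-globin insulator segments, along with T7 and rrnG bacterial terminators and a synthetic poly(A) signal upstream. These flanking parts help isolate it from read-through transcription originating elsewhere in the plasmid. A separate unit, made up of the SV40 early promoter, the neo (nptII) gene and a bGH poly(A) signal, would allow G418 selection of transfected mammalian cells. No epitope tags or reporters are annotated. The plasmid is typically co-transfected with packaging and reporter constructs to generate pseudoviruses for entry and antibody neutralization assays.
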