Addgene plasmid #164436: pTwist-SARS-CoV-2 Δ18
Purpose: Encodes SARS-CoV-2 Spike Protein lacking 18 C-terminal amino acids for pseudovirus production
Depositing lab: Alejandro Balazs. Depositing organization: Massachusetts General Hospital. Publication: COVID-19-neutralizing antibodies predict disease severity and survival. Garcia-Beltran WF, Lam EC, Astudillo MG, Yang D, Miller TE, Feldman J, Hauser BM, Caradonna TM, Clayton KL, Nitido AD, Murali MR, Alter G, Charles RC, Dighe A, Branda JA, Lennerz JK, Lingwood D, Schmidt AG, Iafrate AJ, Balazs AB. Cell. 2021 Jan 21;184(2):476-488.e11. doi: 10.1016/j.cell.2020.12.015. Epub 2020 Dec 15. PubMed 33412089.
Backbone
  Vector backbone: pTwist
  Backbone manufacturer: Twist
  Vector type: Mammalian Expression
Growth in bacteria
  Bacterial resistance: Ampicillin, 100 μg/mL
  Growth temperature: 37°C
  Growth strain: DH5alpha
  Copy number: High Copy
Gene/Insert
  Gene/Insert name: SARS-CoV-2 Spike
  Entrez Gene: S (a.k.a. GU280_gp02, spike glycoprotein)
Terms and licenses: Academic/Nonprofit Terms; Industry Terms: Not Available to Industry
How to cite: pTwist-SARS-CoV-2 Δ18 was a gift from Alejandro Balazs (Addgene plasmid # 164436 ; http://n2t.net/addgene:164436 ; RRID:Addgene_164436)
